>Addgene plasmid #22115 | pGEX-6P1-Ataxin3-1-182 | addgene partial sequence | sequence record 27917 | 22115 with pGEX-5
CGGATCTGGAGTTCTGTTCCAGGGGCCCCTGGGATCCATAAACATGGAGTCCATCTTCCACGAGAAACAA
GAAGGCTCACTTTGTGCTCAACATTGCCTGAATAACTTATTGCAAGGAGAATATTTTAGCCCTGTGGAAT
TATCCTCAATTGCACATCAGCTGGATGAGGAGGAGAGGATGAGAATGGCAGAAGGAGGAGTTACTAGTGA
AGATTATCGCACGTTTTTACAGCAGCCTTCTGGAAATATGGATGACAGTGGTTTTTTCTCTATTCAGGTT
ATAAGCAATGCCTTGAAAGTTTGGGGTTTAGAACTAATCCTGTTCAACAGTCCAGAGTATCAGAGGCTCA
GGATCGATCCTATAAATGAAAGATCATTTATATGCAATTATAAGGAACACTGGTTTACAGTTAGAAAATT
AGGAAAACAGTGGTTTAACTTGAATTCTCTCTTGACGGGTCCAGAATTAATATCAGATACATATCTTGCA
CTTTTCTTGGCTCAATTACAACAGGAAGGTTATTCTATATTTGTTGTTAAGGGTGATCTGCCAGATTGCG
AAGCTGACCAACTCCTGCAGATGATTCGCTAAATAAGAATGCGGCCGCATCGTGACTGACTGACGATCTG
CCTCGCGCGTTTCGGTGATGACGGTGAAAACCTCTGACACATGCAGCTCCCGGAGACGGTCACAGCTTGT
CTGTAAGCGGATGCCGGGAGCAGACAAGCCCGTCAGGNGCGTCAGCGGGTGTTGGCGGGTGTCGGGGCGC
AGCCATGACCCAGTCACGTAGCGATAGCGGANNG
