[The description below was written by a language model from this plasmid's Addgene catalogue record.]
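Description:
pGEX-6P1-Ataxin3-1-182 is a bacterial expression plasmid built on the commercial pGEX-6P-1 backbone (about 5 kb without insert) for producing a truncated human ataxin-3 protein as a glutathione S-transferase fusion in E. coli. It is maintained as a high-copy plasmid under ampicillin selection. The record gives no feature table, so the promoter and other backbone elements are not listed explicitly. pGEX-series vectors generally drive the GST fusion from an IPTG-inducible tac promoter with a plasmid-borne lacI repressor, and the 6P variants place a PreScission protease recognition site between GST and the cloning site so that the tag can be removed after purification.

The insert is a 546 bp fragment of human ATXN3 cloned between the BamHI and NotI sites, in frame with the N-terminal GST supplied by the backbone. It encodes residues 1–182, with amino acids 183–373 deleted. This leaves the N-terminal portion of the protein, which corresponds to the catalytic Josephin domain, and removes the C-terminal region that in full-length ataxin-3 carries the ubiquitin-interacting motifs and the polyglutamine tract whose expansion causes spinocerebellar ataxia type 3 (Machado-Joseph disease).

The construct is suited to recombinant expression and glutathione-affinity purification of the isolated N-terminal fragment. The associated publication concerns the deubiquitinating activity of ataxin-3 and its preference for editing Lys63 linkages in mixed-linkage ubiquitin chains. In that context, this truncation would likely serve in in vitro assays comparing the N-terminal fragment with full-length protein, though the record does not spell out the specific experiments.
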