Addgene plasmid #22115: pGEX-6P1-Ataxin3-1-182
Depositing lab: Henry Paulson. Depositing organization: University of Michigan. Publication: The deubiquitinating enzyme ataxin-3, a polyglutamine disease protein, edits Lys63 linkages in mixed linkage ubiquitin chains. Winborn BJ, Travis SM, Todi SV, Scaglione KM, Xu P, Williams AJ, Cohen RE, Peng J, Paulson HL. J Biol Chem. 2008 Sep 26. 283(39):26436-43. 10.1074/jbc.M803692200 PubMed 18599482.
Backbone
  Vector backbone: pGEX-6P-1
  Backbone manufacturer: GE Healthcare
  Backbone size w/o insert (bp): 4984
  Vector type: Bacterial Expression
Growth in bacteria
  Bacterial resistance: Ampicillin, 100 μg/mL
  Growth temperature: 37°C
  Growth strain: DH5alpha
  Copy number: High Copy
Gene/Insert
  Gene/Insert name: Ataxin 3
  Species: H. sapiens (human)
  Insert size (bp): 546
  Mutation: aa 183-373 deleted
  Entrez Gene: ATXN3 (a.k.a. AT3, ATX3, JOS, MJD, MJD1, SCA3)
  Tag / fusion protein: GST (N terminal on backbone)
  Cloning method: Restriction Enzyme; 5′ cloning site BamHI (unknown if destroyed); 3′ cloning site NotI (unknown if destroyed)
  Sequencing primers: 5′ pGEX-5; 3′ pGEX-3
Terms and licenses: Academic/Nonprofit Terms; Industry Terms: Not Available to Industry
How to cite: pGEX-6P1-Ataxin3-1-182 was a gift from Henry Paulson (Addgene plasmid # 22115 ; http://n2t.net/addgene:22115 ; RRID:Addgene_22115)
